Addgene plasmid #111862: His-ZZ-TEV-BICDN(1-400)-GFP
Purpose: C-terminal GFP tag on BICDN (amino acids 1-400) for baculovirus expression in Sf9 cells. 8xHis-ZZ N-terminal tag, TEV site to cleave 8xHis-ZZ.
Depositing lab: Andrew Carter. Depositing organization: MRC Laboratory of Molecular Biology. Publication: Cryo-EM shows how dynactin recruits two dyneins for faster movement. Urnavicius L, Lau CK, Elshenawy MM, Morales-Rios E, Motz C, Yildiz A, Carter AP. Nature. 2018 Feb 7;554(7691):202-206. doi: 10.1038/nature25462. PubMed 29420470.
Backbone
  Vector backbone: pOmnibac
  Backbone size w/o insert (bp): 4500
  Total vector size (bp): 6947
  Vector type: Insect Expression
  Selectable markers: Gentamicin
Growth in bacteria
  Bacterial resistance: Gentamicin, 10 μg/mL
  Growth temperature: 37°C
  Growth strain: DH5alpha
  Copy number: High Copy
Gene/Insert
  Gene/Insert name: BICDN(1-400)-GFP
  Species: M. musculus (mouse)
  Insert size (bp): 2400
  Mutation: Codon optimized for Sf9 expression
  GenBank ID: NM_029791.4
  Entrez Gene: Bicd2
  Tag / fusion protein: 8xHis tag (N terminal on insert); ZZ tag (N terminal on insert); GFP (C terminal on insert)
Terms and licenses: Academic/Nonprofit Terms; Industry Terms: Not Available to Industry
Depositor comments: Please note that there are some discrepancies between Addgene's quality control sequence and the depositor's sequence. The depositor noted that these discrepancies do NOT affect plasmid function.
How to cite: His-ZZ-TEV-BICDN(1-400)-GFP was a gift from Andrew Carter (Addgene plasmid # 111862 ; http://n2t.net/addgene:111862 ; RRID:Addgene_111862)
