[The description below was written by a language model from this plasmid's Addgene catalogue record and pLannotate feature annotations shown in this document.]
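Description:
His-ZZ-TEV-BICDN(1-400)-GFP is a baculovirus transfer plasmid built on the pOmnibac backbone for producing a tagged fragment of mouse BICD2 in Sf9 insect cells. It replicates in E. coli from a high-copy ColE1/pUC-type origin and is selected with gentamicin, through an aacC1 acetyltransferase gene driven by the class 1 integron Pc promoter. The backbone offers two routes into a baculovirus genome. Tn7L and Tn7R ends flank the expression cassette and gentamicin marker for Tn7 transposition into a bacmid, while the ORF1629 and lef2/ORF603 homology regions allow homologous recombination with viral DNA in insect cells. A single loxP site is also present, which could serve for Cre-mediated fusion with other plasmids, although the record does not describe such a use.

The payload is expressed from the very late polyhedrin promoter and terminated by an SV40 polyadenylation signal. The open reading frame begins with a histidine tag (8xHis according to the catalogue entry), followed by two IgG-binding protein A domains that make up the ZZ tag, then a TEV protease site. Next come residues 1-400 of BICD2, codon optimized for Sf9, fused at the C terminus to GFP. The N-terminal tags permit affinity capture on nickel or IgG resins, and TEV cleavage then releases BICDN-GFP. BICD2 is an adaptor that links dynein to dynactin and activates processive motility, so the fluorescent fragment suits in vitro reconstitution and structural work on dynein–dynactin complexes, in line with the associated cryo-EM study. The short large T antigen, SET1 and LEF-2 annotations are probably incidental matches within backbone sequence. The depositor and repository sequences differ by a few bases, which the depositor reports do not affect function.
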