Features (pLannotate 1.2.2; 18 found; start..end, strand, type, name):
     74..165     +  promoter       polyhedrin promoter: polh from Autographa californica; promoter for the baculovirus polyhedrin gene
    232..252     +  CDS            7xHis: 6xHis affinity tag
    298..471     +  CDS            ProtA: IgG-binding unit of Staphylococcus aureus protein A
    475..645     +  CDS            ProtA: IgG-binding unit of Staphylococcus aureus protein A
    744..764     +  CDS            capTEV™ (fragment): composite tag for in vivo biotinylation, TEV protease cleavage, and 6xHis tagging
    766..1983    +  CDS            Bicd2 (fragment): BICD2_MOUSE - Also known as Kiaa0699. Experimental evidence at protein level: Swiss-Prot protein existence level 1. Acts as an adapter protein linking the dynein motor complex to various cargos and converts dynein from a non-processive to a highly processive motor in the presence of dynactin. Facilitates and stabilizes the interaction between dynein and dynactin and activates dynein processivity (the ability to move along a microtubule for a long distance without falling off the track) (PubMed:11483508, PubMed:25035494, PubMed:24986880, PubMed:22956769). Facilitates the binding of RAB6A to the
   1969..2652    +  CDS            (3-F)Tyr-EGFP: (3-F)Tyr-EGFP is a basic (constitutively fluorescent) green fluorescent protein published in 2004, derived from Aequorea victoria.
   2683..2766    +  CDS            large T antigen (fragment): large T antigen from SV40 (simian virus 40)
   2789..2923    +  polyA_signal   SV40 poly(A) signal: SV40 polyadenylation signal
   2952..3001    +  CDS            SET1 (fragment): solubility-enhancement tag derived from T7 phage gene 10B
   3044..3209    -  mobile_element Tn7L: mini-Tn7 element (left end of the Tn7 transposon) Tn7
   3216..3921    +  misc_recomb    baculovirus recombination region (ORF1629): contains part of ORF1629
   4111..4699    +  rep_origin     ori: high-copy-number ColE1/pMB1/pBR322/pUC origin of replication
   4951..5778    +  misc_recomb    baculovirus recombination region (lef2/ORF603): contains ORF603 and part of lef2
   5807..6030    -  mobile_element Tn7R: mini-Tn7 element (right end of the Tn7 transposon) Tn7
   6097..6630    -  CDS            GmR: gentamycin acetyltransferase; aacC1; confers resistance to gentamycin
   6819..6847    -  promoter       Pc promoter: intI1 (promoter lies within the coding sequence); class 1 integron promoter
   6918..6951    +  protein_bind   loxP: Cre-mediated recombination occurs in the 8-bp core sequence (GCATACAT). Cre recombinase
>Addgene plasmid #111862 | His-ZZ-TEV-BICDN(1-400)-GFP | depositor full sequence | sequence record 210399 | His-ZZ-TEV-BICDN(1-400)-GFP sequence 6954 bps
TAACTATAACGGTCCTAAGGTAGCGAGTTTAAACACTAGTATCGATTCGCGACCTACTCCGGAATATTAA
TAGATCATGGAGATAATTAAAATGATAACCATCTCGCAAATAAATAAGTATTTTACTGTTTTCGTAACAG
TTTTGTAATAAAAAAACCTATAAATATTCCGGATTATTCATACCGTCCCACCATCGGGCGCGGATCTCGG
TCCGAAACCATGTCGTACTACCATCACCATCACCATCACCATCACGGTTCTATGTGCATGGCAGGCCTTG
CGCAACACGATGAAGCCGTGGACAACAAATTCAACAAAGAACAACAAAACGCGTTCTATGAGATCTTACA
TTTACCTAACTTAAACGAAGAACAACGAAACGCCTTCATCCAAAGTTTAAAAGATGACCCAAGCCAAAGC
GCTAACCTTTTAGCAGAAGCTAAAAAGCTAAATGATGCTCAGGCGCCGAAAGTAGACAACAAATTCAACA
AAGAACAACAAAACGCGTTCTATGAGATCTTACATTTACCTAACTTAAACGAAGAACAACGAAACGCCTT
CATCCAAAGTTTAAAAGATGACCCAAGCCAAAGCGCTAACCTTTTAGCAGAAGCTAAAAAGCTAAATGAT
GCTCAGGCGCCGAAAGTAGACGCAAATTCCGCGGGGAAGTCAACCGATTATGATATTCCAACTACTGCTA
GCGAGAACCTATATTTCCAGGGAGATTATGATATCCCTACGACTGAGAATCTTTATTTTCAGGGCATGTC
AGCTCCATCAGAAGAAGAGGAATATGCTAGGTTGGTCATGGAAGCCCAGCCCGAGTGGCTCAGGGCTGAA
GTTAAGCGCCTGTCTCACGAGCTCGCCGAGACAACCAGAGAGAAGATCCAAGCAGCTGAATATGGCCTCG
CTGTTTTGGAGGAGAAACACCAACTGAAACTCCAGTTCGAGGAGCTGGAGGTTGACTACGAGGCCATTAG
GTCAGAAATGGAGCAACTGAAAGAAGCCTTCGGCCAAGCACATACCAATCATAAGAAGGTTGCCGCAGAC
GGAGAGTCCAGAGAAGAATCACTGATCCAGGAGTCTGCTAGCAAGGAGCAGTATTACGTGAGGAAAGTCC
TGGAGCTGCAGACCGAGTTGAAGCAACTCAGGAACGTTCTGACCAACACCCAATCTGAAAACGAGAGATT
GACAAGCGTGGCCCAAGAGCTCAAGGAAATCAATCAGAACGTCGAGATTCAACGCGGTAGATTGAGGGAC
GACATCAAAGAATACAAATTCAGGGAGGCAAGACTCCTCCAAGACTACTCAGAGCTGGAAGAGGAGAACA
TCTCTCTGCAGAAACAAGTCTCAGTGCTCAGGCAAAATCAGGTGGAGTTCGAAGGACTGAAGCACGAAAT
CAAGCGCCTCGAAGAGGAGACAGAGTACCTGAACTCCCAACTGGAGGACGCTATCAGACTGAAGGAGATT
TCAGAAAGACAGCTCGAAGAAGCCCTGGAAACACTGAAGACAGAAAGGGAGCAGAAGAATAACCTCCGCA
AGGAGTTGAGCCACTATATGTCTATCAACGATTCCTTCTACACTTCACATCTCCAGGTCAGCTTGGACGG
ACTGAAGTTCAGCGACGACACTGTTACCGCCGAGCCCAACAATGATGCCGAAGCTCTCGTGAACGGATTC
GAACATAGCGGCCTGGTCAAATCCTCATTGGATAACAAGACTAGCACTCCACGCAAGGATGGTCTGGCTC
CTCCCTCTCCTTCCTTGGTGTCCGATCTGTTGAGCGAGTTGCACATCAGCGAAATCCAGAAGCTCAAGCA
GCAGCTCGTCCAAATGGAGCGCGAGAAGGTGGGTCTGCTGGCCACATTGCAAGATACTCAGAAACAGTTG
GAGCAGGCTAGAGGTACCTTGTCAGAGCAGCATGAGAAGGTGAACAGGTTGACCGAGAATCTGAGCGCTC
TGAGGATGTCTAAAGGTGAAGAATTATTCACTGGTGTTGTCCCAATTTTGGTTGAATTAGATGGTGATGT
TAATGGTCACAAATTTTCTGTCTCCGGTGAAGGTGAAGGTGATGCTACTTACGGTAAATTGACCTTAAAA
TTTATTTGTACTACTGGTAAATTGCCAGTTCCATGGCCAACCTTAGTCACTACTTTCGGTTATGGTGTTC
AATGTTTTGCGAGATACCCAGATCATATGAAACAACATGACTTTTTCAAGTCTGCCATGCCAGAAGGTTA
TGTTCAAGAAAGAACTATTTTTTTCAAAGATGACGGTAACTACAAGACCAGAGCTGAAGTCAAGTTTGAA
GGTGATACCTTAGTTAATAGAATCGAATTAAAAGGTATTGATTTTAAAGAAGATGGTAACATTTTAGGTC
ACAAATTGGAATACAACTATAACTCTCACAATGTTTACATCATGGCTGACAAACAAAAGAATGGTATCAA
AGTTAACTTCAAAATTAGACACAACATTGAAGACGGTTCTGTTCAATTAGCTGACCATTATCAACAAAAT
ACTCCAATTGGTGATGGTCCAGTCTTGTTACCAGACAACCATTACTTATCCACTCAATCTGCCTTATCCA
AGGATCCAAACGAAAAGAGAGACCACATGGTCTTGTTAGAATTTGTTACTGCTGCTGGTATTACCTAATG
AGCTTGTCGAGAAGTACTAGAGGATCATAATCAGCCATACCACATTTGTAGAGGTTTTACTTGCTTTAAA
AAACCTCCCACACCTCCCCCTGAACCTGAAACATAAAATGAATGCAATTGTTGTTGTTAACTTGTTTATT
GCAGCTTATAATGGTTACAAATAAAGCAATAGCATCACAAATTTCACAAATAAAGCATTTTTTTCACTGC
ATTCTAGTTGTGGTTTGTCCAAACTCATCAATGTATCTTATCATGTCTGGATCTGATCACTGCTTGAGCC
TAGAAGATCCGGCTGCTAACAAAGCCCGAAAGGAAGCTGAGTTGGCTGCTGCCACCGCTGAGCAATAACT
ATCATAACCCCTAGGGTATACCCATCTAATTGGAACCAGATAAGTGAAATCTAGTTCCAAACTATTTTGT
CATTTTTAATTTTCGTATTAGCTTACGACGCTACACCCAGTTCCCATCTATTTTGTCACTCTTCCCTAAA
TAATCCTTAAAAACTCCATTTCCACCCCTCCCAGTTCCCAACTATTTTGTCCGCCCACAACCGGTGGAGG
AAATTCTCCTTGAAGTTTCCCTGGTGTTCAAAGTAAAGGAGTTTGCACCAGACGCACCTCTGTTCACTGG
TCCGGCGTATTAAAACACGATACATTGTTATTAGTACATTTATTAAGCGCTAGATTCTGTGCGTTGTTGA
TTTACAGACAATTGTTGTACGTATTTTAATAATTCATTAAATTTATAATCTTTAGGGTGGTATGTTAGAG
CGAAAATCAAATGATTTTCAGCGTCTTTATATCTGAATTTAAATATTAAATCCTCAATAGATTTGTAAAA
TAGGTTTCGATTAGTTTCAAACAAGGGTTGTTTTTCCGAACCGATGGCTGGACTATCTAATGGATTTTCG
CTCAACGCCACAAAACTTGCCAAATCTTGTAGCAGCAATCTAGCTTTGTCGATATTCGTTTGTGTTTTGT
TTTGTAATAAAGGTTCGACGTCGTTCAAAATATTATGCGCTTTTGTATTTCTTTCATCACTGTCGTTAGT
GTACAATTGACTCGACGTAAACACGTTAAATAGAGCTTGGACATATTTAACATCGGGCGTGTTAGCTTTA
TTAGGCCGATTATCGTCGTCGTCCCAACCCTCGTCGTTAGAAGTTGCTTCCGAAGACGATTTTGCCATAG
CCACACGACGCCTATTAATTGTGTCGGCTAACACGTCCGCGATCAAATTTGTAGTTGAGCTTTTTGGAAT
TACCGGTTGACTTGGGTCAACTGTCAGACCAAGTTTACTCATATATACTTTAGATTGATTTAAAACTTCA
TTTTTAATTTAAAAGGATCTAGGTGAAGATCCTTTTTGATAATCTCATGACCAAAATCCCTTAACGTGAG
TTTTCGTTCCACTGAGCGTCAGACCCCGTAGAAAAGATCAAAGGATCTTCTTGAGATCCTTTTTTTCTGC
GCGTAATCTGCTGCTTGCAAACAAAAAAACCACCGCTACCAGCGGTGGTTTGTTTGCCGGATCAAGAGCT
ACCAACTCTTTTTCCGAAGGTAACTGGCTTCAGCAGAGCGCAGATACCAAATACTGTTCTTCTAGTGTAG
CCGTAGTTAGGCCACCACTTCAAGAACTCTGTAGCACCGCCTACATACCTCGCTCTGCTAATCCTGTTAC
CAGTGGCTGCTGCCAGTGGCGATAAGTCGTGTCTTACCGGGTTGGACTCAAGACGATAGTTACCGGATAA
GGCGCAGCGGTCGGGCTGAACGGGGGGTTCGTGCACACAGCCCAGCTTGGAGCGAACGACCTACACCGAA
CTGAGATACCTACAGCGTGAGCTATGAGAAAGCGCCACGCTTCCCGAAGGGAGAAAGGCGGACAGGTATC
CGGTAAGCGGCAGGGTCGGAACAGGAGAGCGCACGAGGGAGCTTCCAGGGGGAAACGCCTGGTATCTTTA
TAGTCCTGTCGGGTTTCGCCACCTCTGACTTGAGCGTCGATTTTTGTGATGCTCGTCAGGGGGGCGGAGC
CTATGGAAAAACGCCAGCAACGCGGCCTTTTTACGGTTCCTGGCCTTTTGCTGGCCTTTTGCTCACATGT
TCTTTCCTGCGTTATCCCCTGATTGACTTGGGTCGCTCTTCCTGTGGATGCGCAGGTATGTACAGGAAGA
GGTTTATACTAAACTGTTACATTGCAAACGTGGTTTCGTGTGCCAAGTGTGAAAACCGATGTTTAATCAA
GGCTCTGACGCATTTCTACAACCACGACTCTAAGTGTGTGGGTGAAGTCATGCATCTTTTAATCAAATCC
CAAGATGTGTATAAACCACCAAACTGCCAAAAAATGAAAACTGTCGACAAGCTCTGTCCGTTTGCTGGCA
ACTGCAAGGGTCTCAATCCTATTTGTAATTATTGAATAATAAAACAATTATAAATGTCAAATTTGTTTTT
TATTAACGATACAAACCAAACGCAACAAGAACATTTGTAGTATTATCTATAATTGAAAACGCGTAGTTAT
AATCGCTGAGGTAATATTTAAAATCATTTTCAAATGATTCACAGTTAATTTGCGACAATATAATTTTATT
TTCACATAAACTAGACGCCTTGTCGTCTTCTTCTTCGTATTCCTTCTCTTTTTCATTTTTCTCTTCATAA
AAATTAACATAGTTATTATCGTATCCATATATGTATCTATCGTATAGAGTAAATTTTTTGTTGTCATAAA
TATATATGTCTTTTTTAATGGGGTGTATAGTACCGCTGCGCATAGTTTTTCTGTAATTTACAACAGTGCT
ATTTTCTGGTAGTTCTTCGGAGTGTGTTGCTTTAATTATTAAATTTATATAATCAATGAATTTGGGATCG
TCGGTTTTGTACAATATGTTGCCGGCATAGTACGCAGCTTCTTCTAGTTCAATTACACCATTTTTTAGCA
GCACCGGATTAACATAACTTTCCAAAATGTTGTACGAACCGTTAAACAAAAACAGTTCACCTCCCTTTTC
TATACTATTGTCTGCGAGCAGTTGTTTGTTGTTAAAAATAACAGCCATTGTAATGAGACGCACAAACTAA
TATCACAAACTGGAAATGTCTATCAATATATAGTTGCTGATTGCGCAGATGCCCTGCGTAAGCGGGTGTG
GGCGGACAATAAAGTCTTAAACTGAACAAAATAGATCTAAACTATGACAATAAAGTCTTAAACTAGACAG
AATAGTTGTAAACTGAAATCAGTCCAGTTATGCTGTGAAAAAGCATACTGGACTTTTGTTATGGCTAAAG
CAAACTCTTCATTTTCTGAAGTGCAAATTGCCCGTCGTATTAAAGAGGGGCGTGGCCAAGGGCATGTAAA
GACTATATTCGCGGCGTTGTGACAATTTACCGAACAACTCCGCGGCCGGGAAGCCGATCTCGGCTTGAAC
GAATTGTTAGGTGGCGGTACTTGGGTCGATATCAAAGTGCATCACTTCTTCCCGTATGCCCAACTTTGTA
TAGAGAGCCACTGCGGGATCGTCACCGTAATCTGCTTGCACGTAGATCACATAAGCACCAAGCGCGTTGG
CCTCATGCTTGAGGAGATTGATGAGCGCGGTGGCAATGCCCTGCCTCCGGTGCTCGCCGGAGACTGCGAG
ATCATAGATATAGATCTCACTACGCGGCTGCTCAAACTTGGGCAGAACGTAAGCCGCGAGAGCGCCAACA
ACCGCTTCTTGGTCGAAGGCAGCAAGCGCGATGAATGTCTTACTACGGAGCAAGTTCCCGAGGTAATCGG
AGTCCGGCTGATGTTGGGAGTAGGTGGCTACGTCTCCGAACTCACGACCGAAAAGATCAAGAGCAGCCCG
CATGGATTTGACTTGGTCAGGGCCGAGCCTACATGTGCGAATGATGCCCATACTTGAGCCACCTAACTTT
GTTTTAGGGCGACTGCCCTGCTGCGTAACATCGTTGCTGCTGCGTAACATCGTTGCTGCTCCATAACATC
AAACATCGACCCACGGCGTAACGCGCTTGCTGCTTGGATGCCCGAGGCATAGACTGTACAAAAAAACAGT
CATAACAAGCCATGAAAACCGCCACTGCGCCGTTACCACCGCTGCGTTCGGTCAAGGTTCTGGACCAGTT
GCGTGAGCGCATACGCTACTTGCATTACAGTTTACGAACCGAACAGGCTTATGTCAACTGGGTTCGTGCC
TTCATCCGTTTCCACGGTGTGCGTCACCCGGCAACCTTGGGCAGCAGCGAAGTCGCCATAACTTCGTATA
GCATACATTATACGAAGTTATCTG
