Features (pLannotate 1.2.2; 19 found; start..end, strand, type, name):
     74..165     +  promoter       polyhedrin promoter: polh from Autographa californica; promoter for the baculovirus polyhedrin gene
    232..252     +  CDS            7xHis: 6xHis affinity tag
    298..471     +  CDS            ProtA: IgG-binding unit of Staphylococcus aureus protein A
    475..645     +  CDS            ProtA: IgG-binding unit of Staphylococcus aureus protein A
    744..764     +  CDS            capTEV™ (fragment): composite tag for in vivo biotinylation, TEV protease cleavage, and 6xHis tagging
    766..1983    +  CDS            Bicd2 (fragment): BICD2_MOUSE - Also known as Kiaa0699. Experimental evidence at protein level: Swiss-Prot protein existence level 1. Acts as an adapter protein linking the dynein motor complex to various cargos and converts dynein from a non-processive to a highly processive motor in the presence of dynactin. Facilitates and stabilizes the interaction between dynein and dynactin and activates dynein processivity (the ability to move along a microtubule for a long distance without falling off the track) (PubMed:11483508, PubMed:25035494, PubMed:24986880, PubMed:22956769). Facilitates the binding of RAB6A to the
   1969..2652    +  CDS            (3-F)Tyr-EGFP: (3-F)Tyr-EGFP is a basic (constitutively fluorescent) green fluorescent protein published in 2004, derived from Aequorea victoria.
   2683..2766    +  CDS            large T antigen (fragment): large T antigen from SV40 (simian virus 40)
   2789..2923    +  polyA_signal   SV40 poly(A) signal: SV40 polyadenylation signal
   2952..3001    +  CDS            SET1 (fragment): solubility-enhancement tag derived from T7 phage gene 10B
   3044..3209    -  mobile_element Tn7L: mini-Tn7 element (left end of the Tn7 transposon) Tn7
   3216..3921    +  misc_recomb    baculovirus recombination region (ORF1629): contains part of ORF1629
   4111..4699    +  rep_origin     ori: high-copy-number ColE1/pMB1/pBR322/pUC origin of replication
   4815..4955    +  CDS            LEF-2 (fragment): LEF2_NPVAC - Experimental evidence at protein level: Swiss-Prot protein existence level 1. Plays an essential role in viral DNA replication. Does not seem to participate in the initiation step but is rather important for the amplification of DNA. Also required for expression from the vp39 and polh promoters. From Autographa californica nuclear polyhedrosis virus (AcMNPV).
   4955..5782    +  misc_recomb    baculovirus recombination region (lef2/ORF603): contains ORF603 and part of lef2
   5811..6034    -  mobile_element Tn7R: mini-Tn7 element (right end of the Tn7 transposon) Tn7
   6101..6634    -  CDS            GmR: gentamycin acetyltransferase; aacC1; confers resistance to gentamycin
   6823..6851    -  promoter       Pc promoter: intI1 (promoter lies within the coding sequence); class 1 integron promoter
   6922..6955    +  protein_bind   loxP: Cre-mediated recombination occurs in the 8-bp core sequence (GCATACAT). Cre recombinase
>Addgene plasmid #111862 | His-ZZ-TEV-BICDN(1-400)-GFP | addgene full sequence | sequence record 215382 | Addgene NGS Result
TAACTATAACGGTCCTAAGGTAGCGAGTTTAAACACTAGTATCGATTCGCGACCTACTCCGGAATATTAA
TAGATCATGGAGATAATTAAAATGATAACCATCTCGCAAATAAATAAGTATTTTACTGTTTTCGTAACAG
TTTTGTAATAAAAAAACCTATAAATATTCCGGATTATTCATACCGTCCCACCATCGGGCGCGGATCTCGG
TCCGAAACCATGTCGTACTACCATCACCATCACCATCACCATCACGGTTCTATGTGCATGGCAGGCCTTG
CGCAACACGATGAAGCCGTGGACAACAAATTCAACAAAGAACAACAAAACGCGTACTATGAGATCTTACA
TTTACCTAACTTAAACGAAGGACAACGAAACGCCTTCATCCAAAGTTTAAAAGATGACCCAAGCCAAAGC
GCTAACCTTTTAGCAGAAGCTAAAAAGCTAAATGATGCTCAGGCGCCGAAAGTAGACAACAAATTCAACA
AAGAACAACAAAACGCGTTCTATGAGATCTTACATTTACCTAACTTAAACGAAGAACAACGAAACGCCTT
CATCCAAAGTTTAAAAGATGACCCAAGCCAAAGCGCTAACCTTTTAGCAGAAGCTGAAAAGCTAAATGAT
GCTCAGGCGCCGAAAGTAGACGCAAATTCCGCGGGGAAGTCAACCGATTATGATATTCCAACTACTGCTA
GCGAGAACCTATATTTCCAGGGAGATTATGATATCCCTACGACTGAGAATCTTTATTTTCAGGGCATGTC
AGCTCCATCAGAAGAAGAGGAATATGCTAGGTTGGTCATGGAAGCCCAGCCCGAGTGGCTCAGGGCTGAA
GTTAAGCGCCTGTCTCACGAGCTCGCCGAGACAACCAGAGAGAAGATCCAAGCAGCTGAATATGGCCTCG
CTGTTTTGGAGGAGAAACACCAACTGAAACTCCAGTTCGAGGAGCTGGAGGTTGACTACGAGGCCATTAG
GTCAGAAATGGAGCAACTGAAAGAAGCCTTCGGCCAAGCACATACCAATCATAAGAAGGTTGCCGCAGAC
GGAGAGTCCAGAGAAGAATCACTGATCCAGGAGTCTGCTAGCAAGGAGCAGTATTACGTGAGGAAAGTCC
TGGAGCTGCAGACCGAGTTGAAGCAACTCAGGAACGTTCTGACCAACACCCAATCTGAAAACGAGAGATT
GACAAGCGTGGCCCAAGAGCTCAAGGAAATCAATCAGAACGTCGAGATTCAACGCGGTAGATTGAGGGAC
GACATCAAAGAATACAAATTCAGGGAGGCAAGACTCCTCCAAGACTACTCAGAGCTGGAAGAGGAGAACA
TCTCTCTGCAGAAACAAGTCTCAGTGCTCAGGCAAAATCAGGTGGAGTTCGAAGGACTGAAGCACGAAAT
CAAGCGCCTCGAAGAGGAGACAGAGTACCTGAACTCCCAACTGGAGGACGCTATCAGACTGAAGGAGATT
TCAGAAAGACAGCTCGAAGAAGCCCTGGAAACACTGAAGACAGAAAGGGAGCAGAAGAATAACCTCCGCA
AGGAGTTGAGCCACTATATGTCTATCAACGATTCCTTCTACACTTCACATCTCCAGGTCAGCTTGGACGG
ACTGAAGTTCAGCGACGACACTGTTACCGCCGAGCCCAACAATGATGCCGAAGCTCTCGTGAACGGATTC
GAACATAGCGGCCTGGTCAAATCCTCATTGGATAACAAGACTAGCACTCCACGCAAGGATGGTCTGGCTC
CTCCCTCTCCTTCCTTGGTGTCCGATCTGTTGAGCGAGTTGCACATCAGCGAAATCCAGAAGCTCAAGCA
GCAGCTCGTCCAAATGGAGCGCGAGAAGGTGGGTCTGCTGGCCACATTGCAAGATACTCAGAAACAGTTG
GAGCAGGCTAGAGGTACCTTGTCAGAGCAGCATGAGAAGGTGAACAGGTTGACCGAGAATCTGAGCGCTC
TGAGGATGTCTAAAGGTGAAGAATTATTCACTGGTGTTGTCCCAATTTTGGTTGAATTAGATGGTGATGT
TAATGGTCACAAATTTTCTGTCTCCGGTGAAGGTGAAGGTGATGCTACTTACGGTAAATTGACCTTAAAA
TTTATTTGTACTACTGGTAAATTGCCAGTTCCATGGCCAACCTTAGTCACTACTTTCGGTTATGGTGTTC
AATGTTTTGCGAGATACCCAGATCATATGAAACAACATGACTTTTTCAAGTCTGCCATGCCAGAAGGTTA
TGTTCAAGAAAGAACTATTTTTTTCAAAGATGACGGTAACTACAAGACCAGAGCTGAAGTCAAGTTTGAA
GGTGATACCTTAGTTAATAGAATCGAATTAAAAGGTATTGATTTTAAAGAAGATGGTAACATTTTAGGTC
ACAAATTGGAATACAACTATAACTCTCACAATGTTTACATCATGGCTGACAAACAAAAGAATGGTATCAA
AGTTAACTTCAAAATTAGACACAACATTGAAGACGGTTCTGTTCAATTAGCTGACCATTATCAACAAAAT
ACTCCAATTGGTGATGGTCCAGTCTTGTTACCAGACAACCATTACTTATCCACTCAATCTGCCTTATCCA
AGGATCCAAACGAAAAGAGAGACCACATGGTCTTGTTAGAATTTGTTACTGCTGCTGGTATTACCTAATG
AGCTTGTCGAGAAGTACTAGAGGATCATAATCAGCCATACCACATTTGTAGAGGTTTTACTTGCTTTAAA
AAACCTCCCACACCTCCCCCTGAACCTGAAACATAAAATGAATGCAATTGTTGTTGTTAACTTGTTTATT
GCAGCTTATAATGGTTACAAATAAAGCAATAGCATCACAAATTTCACAAATAAAGCATTTTTTTCACTGC
ATTCTAGTTGTGGTTTGTCCAAACTCATCAATGTATCTTATCATGTCTGGATCTGATCACTGCTTGAGCC
TAGAAGATCCGGCTGCTAACAAAGCCCGAAAGGAAGCTGAGTTGGCTGCTGCCACCGCTGAGCAATAACT
ATCATAACCCCTAGGGTATACCCATCTAATTGGAACCAGATAAGTGAAATCTAGTTCCAAACTATTTTGT
CATTTTTAATTTTCGTATTAGCTTACGACGCTACACCCAGTTCCCATCTATTTTGTCACTCTTCCCTAAA
TAATCCTTAAAAACTCCATTTCCACCCCTCCCAGTTCCCAACTATTTTGTCCGCCCACAACCGGTGGAGG
AAATTCTCCTTGAAGTTTCCCTGGTGTTCAAAGTAAAGGAGTTTGCACCAGACGCACCTCTGTTCACTGG
TCCGGCGTATTAAAACACGATACATTGTTATTAGTACATTTATTAAGCGCTAGATTCTGTGCGTTGTTGA
TTTACAGACAATTGTTGTACGTATTTTAATAATTCATTAAATTTATAATCTTTAGGGTGGTATGTTAGAG
CGAAAATCAAATGATTTTCAGCGTCTTTATATCTGAATTTAAATATTAAATCCTCAATAGATTTGTAAAA
TAGGTTTCGATTAGTTTCAAACAAGGGTTGTTTTTCCGAACCGATGGCTGGACTATCTAATGGATTTTCG
CTCAACGCCACAAAACTTGCCAAATCTTGTAGCAGCAATCTAGCTTTGTCGATATTCGTTTGTGTTTTGT
TTTGTAATAAAGGTTCGACGTCGTTCAAAATATTATGCGCTTTTGTATTTCTTTCATCACTGTCGTTAGT
GTACAATTGACTCGACGTAAACACGTTAAATAGAGCTTGGACATATTTAACATCGGGCGTGTTAGCTTTA
TTAGGCCGATTATCGTCGTCGTCCCAACCCTCGTCGTTAGAAGTTGCTTCCGAAGACGATTTTGCCATAG
CCACACGACGCCTATTAATTGTGTCGGCTAACACGTCCGCGATCAAATTTGTAGTTGAGCTTTTTGGAAT
TACCGGTTGACTTGGGTCAACTGTCAGACCAAGTTTACTCATATATACTTTAGATTGATTTAAAACTTCA
TTTTTAATTTAAAAGGATCTAGGTGAAGATCCTTTTTGATAATCTCATGACCAAAATCCCTTAACGTGAG
TTTTCGTTCCACTGAGCGTCAGACCCCGTAGAAAAGATCAAAGGATCTTCTTGAGATCCTTTTTTTCTGC
GCGTAATCTGCTGCTTGCAAACAAAAAAACCACCGCTACCAGCGGTGGTTTGTTTGCCGGATCAAGAGCT
ACCAACTCTTTTTCCGAAGGTAACTGGCTTCAGCAGAGCGCAGATACCAAATACTGTTCTTCTAGTGTAG
CCGTAGTTAGGCCACCACTTCAAGAACTCTGTAGCACCGCCTACATACCTCGCTCTGCTAATCCTGTTAC
CAGTGGCTGCTGCCAGTGGCGATAAGTCGTGTCTTACCGGGTTGGACTCAAGACGATAGTTACCGGATAA
GGCGCAGCGGTCGGGCTGAACGGGGGGTTCGTGCACACAGCCCAGCTTGGAGCGAACGACCTACACCGAA
CTGAGATACCTACAGCGTGAGCTATGAGAAAGCGCCACGCTTCCCGAAGGGAGAAAGGCGGACAGGTATC
CGGTAAGCGGCAGGGTCGGAACAGGAGAGCGCACGAGGGAGCTTCCAGGGGGAAACGCCTGGTATCTTTA
TAGTCCTGTCGGGTTTCGCCACCTCTGACTTGAGCGTCGATTTTTGTGATGCTCGTCAGGGGGGCGGAGC
CTATGGAAAAACGCCAGCAACGCGGCCTTTTTACGGTTCCTGGCCTTTTGCTGGCCTTTTGCTCACATGT
TCTTTCCTGCGTTATCCCCTGATTGACTTGGGTCGCTCTTCCTGTGGATGCGCAGGTATGTACAGGAAGA
GGTTTATACTAAACTGTTACATTGCAAACGTGGTTTCGTGTGCCAAGTGTGAAAACCGATGTTTAATCAA
GGCTCTGACGCATTTCTACAACCACGACTCTAAGTGTGTGGGTGAAGTCATGCATGCATCTTTTAATCAA
ATCCCAAGATGTGTATAAACCACCAAACTGCCAAAAAATGAAAACTGTCGACAAGCTCTGTCCGTTTGCT
GGCAACTGCAAGGGTCTCAATCCTATTTGTAATTATTGAATAATAAAACAATTATAAATGTCAAATTTGT
TTTTTATTAACGATACAAACCAAACGCAACAAGAACATTTGTAGTATTATCTATAATTGAAAACGCGTAG
TTATAATCGCTGAGGTAATATTTAAAATCATTTTCAAATGATTCACAGTTAATTTGCGACAATATAATTT
TATTTTCACATAAACTAGACGCCTTGTCGTCTTCTTCTTCGTATTCCTTCTCTTTTTCATTTTTCTCTTC
ATAAAAATTAACATAGTTATTATCGTATCCATATATGTATCTATCGTATAGAGTAAATTTTTTGTTGTCA
TAAATATATATGTCTTTTTTAATGGGGTGTATAGTACCGCTGCGCATAGTTTTTCTGTAATTTACAACAG
TGCTATTTTCTGGTAGTTCTTCGGAGTGTGTTGCTTTAATTATTAAATTTATATAATCAATGAATTTGGG
ATCGTCGGTTTTGTACAATATGTTGCCGGCATAGTACGCAGCTTCTTCTAGTTCAATTACACCATTTTTT
AGCAGCACCGGATTAACATAACTTTCCAAAATGTTGTACGAACCGTTAAACAAAAACAGTTCACCTCCCT
TTTCTATACTATTGTCTGCGAGCAGTTGTTTGTTGTTAAAAATAACAGCCATTGTAATGAGACGCACAAA
CTAATATCACAAACTGGAAATGTCTATCAATATATAGTTGCTGATTGCGCAGATGCCCTGCGTAAGCGGG
TGTGGGCGGACAATAAAGTCTTAAACTGAACAAAATAGATCTAAACTATGACAATAAAGTCTTAAACTAG
ACAGAATAGTTGTAAACTGAAATCAGTCCAGTTATGCTGTGAAAAAGCATACTGGACTTTTGTTATGGCT
AAAGCAAACTCTTCATTTTCTGAAGTGCAAATTGCCCGTCGTATTAAAGAGGGGCGTGGCCAAGGGCATG
TAAAGACTATATTCGCGGCGTTGTGACAATTTACCGAACAACTCCGCGGCCGGGAAGCCGATCTCGGCTT
GAACGAATTGTTAGGTGGCGGTACTTGGGTCGATATCAAAGTGCATCACTTCTTCCCGTATGCCCAACTT
TGTATAGAGAGCCACTGCGGGATCGTCACCGTAATCTGCTTGCACGTAGATCACATAAGCACCAAGCGCG
TTGGCCTCATGCTTGAGGAGATTGATGAGCGCGGTGGCAATGCCCTGCCTCCGGTGCTCGCCGGAGACTG
CGAGATCATAGATATAGATCTCACTACGCGGCTGCTCAAACTTGGGCAGAACGTAAGCCGCGAGAGCGCC
AACAACCGCTTCTTGGTCGAAGGCAGCAAGCGCGATGAATGTCTTACTACGGAGCAAGTTCCCGAGGTAA
TCGGAGTCCGGCTGATGTTGGGAGTAGGTGGCTACGTCTCCGAACTCACGACCGAAAAGATCAAGAGCAG
CCCGCATGGATTTGACTTGGTCAGGGCCGAGCCTACATGTGCGAATGATGCCCATACTTGAGCCACCTAA
CTTTGTTTTAGGGCGACTGCCCTGCTGCGTAACATCGTTGCTGCTGCGTAACATCGTTGCTGCTCCATAA
CATCAAACATCGACCCACGGCGTAACGCGCTTGCTGCTTGGATGCCCGAGGCATAGACTGTACAAAAAAA
CAGTCATAACAAGCCATGAAAACCGCCACTGCGCCGTTACCACCGCTGCGTTCGGTCAAGGTTCTGGACC
AGTTGCGTGAGCGCATACGCTACTTGCATTACAGTTTACGAACCGAACAGGCTTATGTCAACTGGGTTCG
TGCCTTCATCCGTTTCCACGGTGTGCGTCACCCGGCAACCTTGGGCAGCAGCGAAGTCGCCATAACTTCG
TATAGCATACATTATACGAAGTTATCTG
